Addgene plasmid #204764: pCPH3.3-GS3
Purpose: Expression of Cas9 and human H3.3
Depositing lab: Yuichiro Miyaoka. Depositing organization: Tokyo Metropolitan Institute of Medical Science. Publication: Fusion of histone variants to Cas9 suppresses non-homologous end joining. Kato-Inui T, Takahashi G, Ono T, Miyaoka Y. PLoS One. 2024 May 13;19(5):e0288578. doi: 10.1371/journal.pone.0288578. eCollection 2024. PubMed 38739603.
Backbone
  Vector backbone: pSpCas9(BB)-2A-Puro(PX459)V2.0(#62988)
  Vector type: Mammalian Expression
Growth in bacteria
  Bacterial resistance: Ampicillin, 100 μg/mL
  Growth temperature: 37°C
  Growth strain: DH5alpha
  Copy number: High Copy
Gene/Insert
  Gene/Insert name: H3.3
  Species: H. sapiens (human)
  Cloning method: Gibson Cloning
Terms and licenses: Academic/Nonprofit Terms; Industry Terms: Not Available to Industry
How to cite: pCPH3.3-GS3 was a gift from Yuichiro Miyaoka (Addgene plasmid # 204764 ; http://n2t.net/addgene:204764 ; RRID:Addgene_204764)
