[The description below was written by a language model from this plasmid's Addgene catalogue record and pLannotate feature annotations shown in this document.]
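Description:
pCPH3.3-GS3 is a mammalian expression plasmid built by Gibson cloning on the pSpCas9(BB)-2A-Puro (PX459) V2.0 backbone, designed to express Streptococcus pyogenes Cas9 together with the human histone variant H3.3. In bacteria it is maintained at high copy through a ColE1/pUC-type origin and selected with ampicillin via the β-lactamase gene. An f1 phage origin and a single AAV2 inverted terminal repeat remnant are also annotated, carried over from the parental vector.

The expression cassette is driven by a hybrid promoter consisting of the CMV enhancer, chicken β-actin promoter and a hybrid intron. Downstream, the H3.3 coding sequence lies immediately upstream of the full Cas9 open reading frame (annotated in two contiguous halves), separated by a short gap. This layout, the "GS3" in the name and the associated publication title suggest an N-terminal histone–Cas9 fusion joined by a glycine-serine-type linker, although the linker itself is not annotated. The automated annotation matched the histone to the Drosophila His3.3A entry, reflecting how highly conserved H3.3 is; the catalogue states that the insert is human. Cas9 is followed by a nucleoplasmin bipartite nuclear localization signal and then a puromycin N-acetyltransferase gene, which in the parental design is linked through a 2A peptide so that transfected cells can be enriched with puromycin. A bovine growth hormone polyadenylation signal ends the transcript.

The feature table does not list a U6 promoter or guide RNA scaffold, so whether the parental sgRNA cassette is retained cannot be confirmed from the record. The associated work concerns fusing histone variants to Cas9 to suppress non-homologous end joining during genome editing.
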