Features (pLannotate 1.2.2; 17 found; start..end, strand, type, name):
     12..297     +  enhancer       CMV enhancer: human cytomegalovirus immediate early enhancer; contains an 18-bp deletion relative to the standard CMV enhancer
    299..576     +  promoter       chicken β-actin promoter: No description available
    577..804     +  intron         hybrid intron: hybrid between chicken β-actin (CBA) and minute virus of mice (MMV) introns (Gray et al., 2011)
    942..1346    +  CDS            His3.3A (sequence withheld): H33A_DROME - Experimental evidence at protein level: Swiss-Prot protein existence level 1. Variant histone H3 which replaces conventional H3 in a wide range of nucleosomes in active genes and is specifically enriched in modifications associated with active chromatin. Constitutes the predominant form of histone H3 in non-dividing cells and is incorporated into chromatin independently of DNA synthesis. Deposited at sites of nucleosomal displacement throughout transcribed genes, suggesting that it represents an epigenetic imprint of transcriptionally active chromatin. Nucleosomes wrap and compact
   1392..2993    +  CDS            Cas9(N): N-terminal portion of Streptococcus pyogenes Cas9 (Zetsche et al., 2015)
   2994..5492    +  CDS            Cas9(C): C-terminal portion of Streptococcus pyogenes Cas9 (Zetsche et al., 2015)
   5493..5540    +  CDS            nucleoplasmin NLS: bipartite nuclear localization signal from nucleoplasmin
   5610..6209    +  CDS            PuroR (fragment): puromycin N-acetyltransferase; pac from Streptomyces; confers resistance to puromycin
   6243..6354    +  polyA_signal   bGH poly(A) signal: bovine growth hormone polyadenylation signal
   6459..6599    +  repeat_region  AAV2 ITR: inverted terminal repeat of adeno-associated virus serotype 2 inverted
   6604..6655    -  misc_feature   bom (fragment): basis of mobility region from pBR322
   6674..7129    +  rep_origin     f1 ori (sequence partly withheld): f1 bacteriophage origin of replication; arrow indicates direction of (+) strand synthesis
   7130..7179    -  misc_feature   bom (fragment): basis of mobility region from pBR322
   7281..7316    -  CDS            rop (fragment): Rop protein, which maintains plasmids at low copy number; rop
   7411..7515    +  promoter       AmpR promoter: bla
   7516..8376    +  CDS            AmpR: β-lactamase; bla; confers resistance to ampicillin, carbenicillin, and related antibiotics
   8547..9135    +  rep_origin     ori: high-copy-number ColE1/pMB1/pBR322/pUC origin of replication
>Addgene plasmid #204764 | pCPH3.3-GS3 | addgene full sequence | sequence record 407636 | Addgene NGS Result
CTAGAGGTACCCGTTACATAACTTACGGTAAATGGCCCGCCTGGCTGACCGCCCAACGACCCCCGCCCAT
TGACGTCAATAGTAACGCCAATAGGGACTTTCCATTGACGTCAATGGGTGGAGTATTTACGGTAAACTGC
CCACTTGGCAGTACATCAAGTGTATCATATGCCAAGTACGCCCCCTATTGACGTCAATGACGGTAAATGG
CCCGCCTGGCATTGTGCCCAGTACATGACCTTATGGGACTTTCCTACTTGGCAGTACATCTACGTATTAG
TCATCGCTATTACCATGGTCGAGGTGAGCCCCACGTTCTGCTTCACTCTCCCCATCTCCCCCCCCTCCCC
ACCCCCAATTTTGTATTTATTTATTTTTTAATTATTTTGTGCAGCGATGGGGGCGGGGGGGGGGGGGGGG
CGCGCGCCRGGSGGGGSGGGGSGGGGCGRGGGGCGGGGCGGGGCGAGGCGGAGAGGTGCGGCGGCAGCCA
ATCAGAGCGGCGCGCTCCGAAAGTTTCCTTTTATGGCGAGGCGGCGGCGGCGGCGGCCCTATAAAAAGCG
AAGCGCGCGGCGGGCGGGAGTCGCTGCGCGCTGCCTTCGCCCCGTGCCCCGCTCCGCCGCCGCCTCGCGC
CGCCCGCCCCGGCTCTGACTGACCGCGTTACTCCCACAGGTGAGCGGGCGGGACGGCCCTTCTCCTCCGG
GCTGTAATTAGCTGAGCAAGAGGTAAGGGTTTAAGGGATGGTTGGTTGGTGGGGTATTAATGTTTAATTA
CCTGGAGCACCTGCCTGAAATCACTTTTTTTCAGGTTGGACCGGTGCCACCATGGACTATAAGGACCACG
ACGGAGACTACAAGGATCATGATATTGATTACAAAGACGATGACGATAAGATGGCCCCAAAGAAGAAGCG
GAAGGTCGGGATCCACGGAGTCCCTGCAGCC
[405 nt withheld, positions 942-1346]
GGTGGCGGTGGATCCGGTGGCGGTGGAAGTGGTGGCGGTGGATCTGACAAGAAGTACAGCATCGGCCTGG
ACATCGGCACCAACTCTGTGGGCTGGGCCGTGATCACCGACGAGTACAAGGTGCCCAGCAAGAAATTCAA
GGTGCTGGGCAACACCGACCGGCACAGCATCAAGAAGAACCTGATCGGAGCCCTGCTGTTCGACAGCGGC
GAAACAGCCGAGGCCACCCGGCTGAAGAGAACCGCCAGAAGAAGATACACCAGACGGAAGAACCGGATCT
GCTATCTGCAAGAGATCTTCAGCAACGAGATGGCCAAGGTGGACGACAGCTTCTTCCACAGACTGGAAGA
GTCCTTCCTGGTGGAAGAGGATAAGAAGCACGAGCGGCACCCCATCTTCGGCAACATCGTGGACGAGGTG
GCCTACCACGAGAAGTACCCCACCATCTACCACCTGAGAAAGAAACTGGTGGACAGCACCGACAAGGCCG
ACCTGCGGCTGATCTATCTGGCCCTGGCCCACATGATCAAGTTCCGGGGCCACTTCCTGATCGAGGGCGA
CCTGAACCCCGACAACAGCGACGTGGACAAGCTGTTCATCCAGCTGGTGCAGACCTACAACCAGCTGTTC
GAGGAAAACCCCATCAACGCCAGCGGCGTGGACGCCAAGGCCATCCTGTCTGCCAGACTGAGCAAGAGCA
GACGGCTGGAAAATCTGATCGCCCAGCTGCCCGGCGAGAAGAAGAATGGCCTGTTCGGAAACCTGATTGC
CCTGAGCCTGGGCCTGACCCCCAACTTCAAGAGCAACTTCGACCTGGCCGAGGATGCCAAACTGCAGCTG
AGCAAGGACACCTACGACGACGACCTGGACAACCTGCTGGCCCAGATCGGCGACCAGTACGCCGACCTGT
TTCTGGCCGCCAAGAACCTGTCCGACGCCATCCTGCTGAGCGACATCCTGAGAGTGAACACCGAGATCAC
CAAGGCCCCCCTGAGCGCCTCTATGATCAAGAGATACGACGAGCACCACCAGGACCTGACCCTGCTGAAA
GCTCTCGTGCGGCAGCAGCTGCCTGAGAAGTACAAAGAGATTTTCTTCGACCAGAGCAAGAACGGCTACG
CCGGCTACATTGACGGCGGAGCCAGCCAGGAAGAGTTCTACAAGTTCATCAAGCCCATCCTGGAAAAGAT
GGACGGCACCGAGGAACTGCTCGTGAAGCTGAACAGAGAGGACCTGCTGCGGAAGCAGCGGACCTTCGAC
AACGGCAGCATCCCCCACCAGATCCACCTGGGAGAGCTGCACGCCATTCTGCGGCGGCAGGAAGATTTTT
ACCCATTCCTGAAGGACAACCGGGAAAAGATCGAGAAGATCCTGACCTTCCGCATCCCCTACTACGTGGG
CCCTCTGGCCAGGGGAAACAGCAGATTCGCCTGGATGACCAGAAAGAGCGAGGAAACCATCACCCCCTGG
AACTTCGAGGAAGTGGTGGACAAGGGCGCTTCCGCCCAGAGCTTCATCGAGCGGATGACCAACTTCGATA
AGAACCTGCCCAACGAGAAGGTGCTGCCCAAGCACAGCCTGCTGTACGAGTACTTCACCGTGTATAACGA
GCTGACCAAAGTGAAATACGTGACCGAGGGAATGAGAAAGCCCGCCTTCCTGAGCGGCGAGCAGAAAAAG
GCCATCGTGGACCTGCTGTTCAAGACCAACCGGAAAGTGACCGTGAAGCAGCTGAAAGAGGACTACTTCA
AGAAAATCGAGTGCTTCGACTCCGTGGAAATCTCCGGCGTGGAAGATCGGTTCAACGCCTCCCTGGGCAC
ATACCACGATCTGCTGAAAATTATCAAGGACAAGGACTTCCTGGACAATGAGGAAAACGAGGACATTCTG
GAAGATATCGTGCTGACCCTGACACTGTTTGAGGACAGAGAGATGATCGAGGAACGGCTGAAAACCTATG
CCCACCTGTTCGACGACAAAGTGATGAAGCAGCTGAAGCGGCGGAGATACACCGGCTGGGGCAGGCTGAG
CCGGAAGCTGATCAACGGCATCCGGGACAAGCAGTCCGGCAAGACAATCCTGGATTTCCTGAAGTCCGAC
GGCTTCGCCAACAGAAACTTCATGCAGCTGATCCACGACGACAGCCTGACCTTTAAAGAGGACATCCAGA
AAGCCCAGGTGTCCGGCCAGGGCGATAGCCTGCACGAGCACATTGCCAATCTGGCCGGCAGCCCCGCCAT
TAAGAAGGGCATCCTGCAGACAGTGAAGGTGGTGGACGAGCTCGTGAAAGTGATGGGCCGGCACAAGCCC
GAGAACATCGTGATCGAAATGGCCAGAGAGAACCAGACCACCCAGAAGGGACAGAAGAACAGCCGCGAGA
GAATGAAGCGGATCGAAGAGGGCATCAAAGAGCTGGGCAGCCAGATCCTGAAAGAACACCCCGTGGAAAA
CACCCAGCTGCAGAACGAGAAGCTGTACCTGTACTACCTGCAGAATGGGCGGGATATGTACGTGGACCAG
GAACTGGACATCAACCGGCTGTCCGACTACGATGTGGACCATATCGTGCCTCAGAGCTTTCTGAAGGACG
ACTCCATCGACAACAAGGTGCTGACCAGAAGCGACAAGAACCGGGGCAAGAGCGACAACGTGCCCTCCGA
AGAGGTCGTGAAGAAGATGAAGAACTACTGGCGGCAGCTGCTGAACGCCAAGCTGATTACCCAGAGAAAG
TTCGACAATCTGACCAAGGCCGAGAGAGGCGGCCTGAGCGAACTGGATAAGGCCGGCTTCATCAAGAGAC
AGCTGGTGGAAACCCGGCAGATCACAAAGCACGTGGCACAGATCCTGGACTCCCGGATGAACACTAAGTA
CGACGAGAATGACAAGCTGATCCGGGAAGTGAAAGTGATCACCCTGAAGTCCAAGCTGGTGTCCGATTTC
CGGAAGGATTTCCAGTTTTACAAAGTGCGCGAGATCAACAACTACCACCACGCCCACGACGCCTACCTGA
ACGCCGTCGTGGGAACCGCCCTGATCAAAAAGTACCCTAAGCTGGAAAGCGAGTTCGTGTACGGCGACTA
CAAGGTGTACGACGTGCGGAAGATGATCGCCAAGAGCGAGCAGGAAATCGGCAAGGCTACCGCCAAGTAC
TTCTTCTACAGCAACATCATGAACTTTTTCAAGACCGAGATTACCCTGGCCAACGGCGAGATCCGGAAGC
GGCCTCTGATCGAGACAAACGGCGAAACCGGGGAGATCGTGTGGGATAAGGGCCGGGATTTTGCCACCGT
GCGGAAAGTGCTGAGCATGCCCCAAGTGAATATCGTGAAAAAGACCGAGGTGCAGACAGGCGGCTTCAGC
AAAGAGTCTATCCTGCCCAAGAGGAACAGCGATAAGCTGATCGCCAGAAAGAAGGACTGGGACCCTAAGA
AGTACGGCGGCTTCGACAGCCCCACCGTGGCCTATTCTGTGCTGGTGGTGGCCAAAGTGGAAAAGGGCAA
GTCCAAGAAACTGAAGAGTGTGAAAGAGCTGCTGGGGATCACCATCATGGAAAGAAGCAGCTTCGAGAAG
AATCCCATCGACTTTCTGGAAGCCAAGGGCTACAAAGAAGTGAAAAAGGACCTGATCATCAAGCTGCCTA
AGTACTCCCTGTTCGAGCTGGAAAACGGCCGGAAGAGAATGCTGGCCTCTGCCGGCGAACTGCAGAAGGG
AAACGAACTGGCCCTGCCCTCCAAATATGTGAACTTCCTGTACCTGGCCAGCCACTATGAGAAGCTGAAG
GGCTCCCCCGAGGATAATGAGCAGAAACAGCTGTTTGTGGAACAGCACAAGCACTACCTGGACGAGATCA
TCGAGCAGATCAGCGAGTTCTCCAAGAGAGTGATCCTGGCCGACGCTAATCTGGACAAAGTGCTGTCCGC
CTACAACAAGCACCGGGATAAGCCCATCAGAGAGCAGGCCGAGAATATCATCCACCTGTTTACCCTGACC
AATCTGGGAGCCCCTGCCGCCTTCAAGTACTTTGACACCACCATCGACCGGAAGAGGTACACCAGCACCA
AAGAGGTGCTGGACGCCACCCTGATCCACCAGAGCATCACCGGCCTGTACGAGACACGGATCGACCTGTC
TCAGCTGGGAGGCGACAAAAGGCCGGCGGCCACGAAAAAGGCCGGCCAGGCAAAAAAGAAAAAGGAATTC
GGCAGTGGAGAGGGCAGAGGAAGTCTGCTAACATGCGGTGACGTCGAGGAGAATCCTGGCCCAATGACCG
AGTACAAGCCCACGGTGCGCCTCGCCACCCGCGACGACGTCCCCAGGGCCGTACGCACCCTCGCCGCCGC
GTTCGCCGACTACCCCGCCACGCGCCACACCGTCGATCCGGACCGCCACATCGAGCGGGTCACCGAGCTG
CAAGAACTCTTCCTCACGCGCGTCGGGCTCGACATCGGCAAGGTGTGGGTCGCGGACGACGGCGCCGCGG
TGGCGGTCTGGACCACGCCGGAGAGCGTCGAAGCGGGGGCGGTGTTCGCCGAGATCGGCCCGCGCATGGC
CGAGTTGAGCGGTTCCCGGCTGGCCGCGCAGCAACAGATGGAAGGCCTCCTGGCGCCGCACCGGCCCAAG
GAGCCCGCGTGGTTCCTGGCCACCGTCGGAGTCTCGCCCGACCACCAGGGCAAGGGTCTGGGCAGCGCCG
TCGTGCTCCCCGGAGTGGAGGCGGCCGAGCGCGCCGGGGTGCCCGCCTTCCTGGAGACCTCCGCGCCCCG
CAACCTCCCCTTCTACGAGCGGCTCGGCTTCACCGTCACCGCCGACGTCGAGGTGCCCGAAGGACCGCGC
ACCTGGTGCATGACCCGCAAGCCCGGTGCCTGAGAATTCTAACTAGAGCTCGCTGATCAGCCTCGACTGT
GCCTTCTAGTTGCCAGCCATCTGTTGTTTGCCCCTCCCCCGTGCCTTCCTTGACCCTGGAAGGTGCCACT
CCCACTGTCCTTTCCTAATAAAATGAGGAAATTGCATCGCATTGTCTGAGTAGGTGTCATTCTATTCTGG
GGGGTGGGGTGGGGCAGGACAGCAAGGGGGAGGATTGGGAAGAGAATAGCAGGCATGCTGGGGAGCGGCC
GCAGGAACCCCTAGTGATGGAGTTGGCCACTCCCTCTCTGCGCGCTCGCTCGCTCACTGAGGCCGGGCGA
CCAAAGGTCGCCCGACGCCCGGGCTTTGCCCGGGCGGCCTCAGTGAGCGAGCGAGCGCGCAGCTGCCTGC
AGGGGCGCCTGATGCGGTATTTTCTCCTTACGCATCTGTGCGGTATTTCACACCGCATA
[95 nt withheld, positions 6656-6750]
T
[46 nt withheld, positions 6752-6797]
C
[141 nt withheld, positions 6799-6939]
CCTTTGACGTTGGAGTCCACGTTCTTT
[37 nt withheld, positions 6967-7003]
ACTCTATCTCGGGCTATTCTTTTGATTTATAAGGGATTTTGCCGATTTCGGTCTATTGGTTAAAAAATGA
GCTGATTTAACAAAAATTTAACGCGAATTTTAACAAAATATTAACGTTTACAATTTTATGGTGCACTCTC
AGTACAATCTGCTCTGATGCCGCATAGTTAAGCCAGCCCCGACACCCGCCAACACCCGCTGACGCGCCCT
GACGGGCTTGTCTGCTCCCGGCATCCGCTTACAGACAAGCTGTGACCGTCTCCGGGAGCTGCATGTGTCA
GAGGTTTTCACCGTCATCACCGAAACGCGCGAGACGAAAGGGCCTCGTGATACGCCTATTTTTATAGGTT
AATGTCATGATAATAATGGTTTCTTAGACGTCAGGTGGCACTTTTCGGGGAAATGTGCGCGGAACCCCTA
TTTGTTTATTTTTCTAAATACATTCAAATATGTATCCGCTCATGAGACAATAACCCTGATAAATGCTTCA
ATAATATTGAAAAAGGAAGAGTATGAGTATTCAACATTTCCGTGTCGCCCTTATTCCCTTTTTTGCGGCA
TTTTGCCTTCCTGTTTTTGCTCACCCAGAAACGCTGGTGAAAGTAAAAGATGCTGAAGATCAGTTGGGTG
CACGAGTGGGTTACATCGAACTGGATCTCAACAGCGGTAAGATCCTTGAGAGTTTTCGCCCCGAAGAACG
TTTTCCAATGATGAGCACTTTTAAAGTTCTGCTATGTGGCGCGGTATTATCCCGTATTGACGCCGGGCAA
GAGCAACTCGGTCGCCGCATACACTATTCTCAGAATGACTTGGTTGAGTACTCACCAGTCACAGAAAAGC
ATCTTACGGATGGCATGACAGTAAGAGAATTATGCAGTGCTGCCATAACCATGAGTGATAACACTGCGGC
CAACTTACTTCTGACAACGATCGGAGGACCGAAGGAGCTAACCGCTTTTTTGCACAACATGGGGGATCAT
GTAACTCGCCTTGATCGTTGGGAACCGGAGCTGAATGAAGCCATACCAAACGACGAGCGTGACACCACGA
TGCCTGTAGCAATGGCAACAACGTTGCGCAAACTATTAACTGGCGAACTACTTACTCTAGCTTCCCGGCA
ACAATTAATAGACTGGATGGAGGCGGATAAAGTTGCAGGACCACTTCTGCGCTCGGCCCTTCCGGCTGGC
TGGTTTATTGCTGATAAATCTGGAGCCGGTGAGCGTGGAAGCCGCGGTATCATTGCAGCACTGGGGCCAG
ATGGTAAGCCCTCCCGTATCGTAGTTATCTACACGACGGGGAGTCAGGCAACTATGGATGAACGAAATAG
ACAGATCGCTGAGATAGGTGCCTCACTGATTAAGCATTGGTAACTGTCAGACCAAGTTTACTCATATATA
CTTTAGATTGATTTAAAACTTCATTTTTAATTTAAAAGGATCTAGGTGAAGATCCTTTTTGATAATCTCA
TGACCAAAATCCCTTAACGTGAGTTTTCGTTCCACTGAGCGTCAGACCCCGTAGAAAAGATCAAAGGATC
TTCTTGAGATCCTTTTTTTCTGCGCGTAATCTGCTGCTTGCAAACAAAAAAACCACCGCTACCAGCGGTG
GTTTGTTTGCCGGATCAAGAGCTACCAACTCTTTTTCCGAAGGTAACTGGCTTCAGCAGAGCGCAGATAC
CAAATACTGTTCTTCTAGTGTAGCCGTAGTTAGGCCACCACTTCAAGAACTCTGTAGCACCGCCTACATA
CCTCGCTCTGCTAATCCTGTTACCAGTGGCTGCTGCCAGTGGCGATAAGTCGTGTCTTACCGGGTTGGAC
TCAAGACGATAGTTACCGGATAAGGCGCAGCGGTCGGGCTGAACGGGGGGTTCGTGCACACAGCCCAGCT
TGGAGCGAACGACCTACACCGAACTGAGATACCTACAGCGTGAGCTATGAGAAAGCGCCACGCTTCCCGA
AGGGAGAAAGGCGGACAGGTATCCGGTAAGCGGCAGGGTCGGAACAGGAGAGCGCACGAGGGAGCTTCCA
GGGGGAAACGCCTGGTATCTTTATAGTCCTGTCGGGTTTCGCCACCTCTGACTTGAGCGTCGATTTTTGT
GATGCTCGTCAGGGGGGCGGAGCCTATGGAAAAACGCCAGCAACGCGGCCTTTTTACGGTTCCTGGCCTT
TTGCTGGCCTTTTGCTCACATG
